Addgene plasmid #212665: pLV-hCDC6p-Venus
Purpose: Express Venus under CDC6 promoter
Depositing lab: Yumi Konagaya & Tobias Meyer. Depositing organization: Cornell University. Publication: An intermediate Rb-E2F activity state safeguards proliferation commitment. Konagaya Y, Rosenthal D, Ratnayeke N, Fan Y, Meyer T. Nature. 2024 Jul;631(8020):424-431. doi: 10.1038/s41586-024-07554-2. Epub 2024 Jun 26. PubMed 38926571.
Backbone
  Vector backbone: pLV
  Vector type: Lentiviral
Growth in bacteria
  Bacterial resistance: Ampicillin, 100 μg/mL
  Growth temperature: 30°C
  Growth strain: NEB Stable
  Copy number: High Copy
Gene/Insert
  Gene/Insert name: hCDC6p-Venus (alt name: CDC6 promoter)
  Species: H. sapiens (human)
  Promoter: hCDC6p
  Cloning method: Gibson Cloning
Terms and licenses: Academic/Nonprofit Terms; Industry Terms: Not Available to Industry
How to cite: pLV-hCDC6p-Venus was a gift from Yumi Konagaya & Tobias Meyer (Addgene plasmid # 212665 ; http://n2t.net/addgene:212665 ; RRID:Addgene_212665)
