[The description below was written by a language model from this plasmid's Addgene catalogue record and pLannotate feature annotations shown in this document.]
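Description:
pLV-hCDC6p-Venus is an HIV-1-derived lentiviral transfer plasmid (pLV backbone, about 8.7 kb) that places a Venus yellow fluorescent reporter under control of the human CDC6 promoter. It is maintained in E. coli through a high-copy ColE1/pUC-type origin and selected with ampicillin via the β-lactamase gene. Remnants of a lac promoter/operator region sit in the bacterial portion. The viral portion carries two LTR-derived repeats (both annotated by the software as truncated 5' LTRs, each preceded by a nef-derived fragment that overlaps U3), the Ψ packaging signal with a partial gag sequence, the Rev response element for Rev-dependent nuclear export of the genomic RNA, and the cPPT/CTS. These elements allow the region between the LTRs to be packaged into particles and integrated into target cells when packaging functions are supplied in trans.

The CDC6 promoter is not annotated in the feature table, but an unannotated stretch of roughly 1.4 kb between the cPPT/CTS and the Venus coding sequence is where it would be expected to lie. Venus is followed in frame by an SV40 nuclear localization signal and by a fragment matching the destabilizing domain of d1EGFP, the mouse ornithine decarboxylase PEST region. The reporter should therefore be nuclear and short-lived, so that fluorescence tracks current promoter activity rather than accumulated protein. A bGH polyadenylation signal and a WPRE lie downstream of the cassette. No mammalian selection marker is annotated. The stated purpose is simply to express Venus from the CDC6 promoter. The associated publication concerns Rb-E2F activity and proliferation commitment, which is consistent with use as a live-cell transcriptional reporter, although the record does not spell this out.
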