Features (pLannotate 1.2.2; 22 found; start..end, strand, type, name):
    377..634     +  LTR            5' LTR (truncated): truncated 5' long terminal repeat (LTR) from HIV-1
    681..806     +  misc_feature   HIV-1 Ψ: packaging signal of human immunodeficiency virus type 1
    790..1128    +  CDS            HIV-1 gag (fragment): gag protein from human immunodeficiency virus 1; gag
   1303..1536    +  misc_feature   RRE: The Rev response element (RRE) of HIV-1 allows for Rev-dependent mRNA export from the nucleus to the cytoplasm.
   1913..2013    +  CDS            Rev (fragment): human immunodeficiency virus 1 (HIV-1) Rev protein; rev; enhances nuclear export of unspliced and incompletely spliced viral mRNAs
   2028..2143    +  misc_feature   cPPT/CTS: central polypurine tract and central termination sequence of HIV-1 (lacking the first T)
   3514..4230    +  CDS            Venus: Venus is a basic (constitutively fluorescent) yellow fluorescent protein published in 2002, derived from Aequorea victoria. It is reported to be a rapidly-maturing weak dimer with moderate acid sensitivity.
   4243..4263    +  CDS            SV40 NLS: nuclear localization signal of SV40 (simian virus 40) large T antigen
   4273..4392    +  CDS            d1EGFP (fragment): EGFP destabilized by fusion to a mutated version of residues 422-461 of mouse ornithine decarboxylase, giving an in vivo half-life of ~1 hour mammalian codon-optimized
   4426..4650    +  polyA_signal   bGH poly(A) signal: bovine growth hormone polyadenylation signal
   4680..5268    +  misc_feature   WPRE: woodchuck hepatitis virus posttranscriptional regulatory element
   5285..5803    +  CDS            nef (fragment): NEF_HV1BR - Experimental evidence at protein level: Swiss-Prot protein existence level 1. Extracellular Nef protein targets CD4(+) T-lymphocytes for apoptosis by interacting with CXCR4 surface receptors (PubMed:14990729). From Human immunodeficiency virus type 1 group M subtype B (isolate BRU/LAI) (HIV-1).
   5851..6108    +  LTR            5' LTR (truncated): truncated 5' long terminal repeat (LTR) from HIV-1
   6260..6276    -  protein_bind   lac operator: The lac repressor binds to the lac operator to inhibit transcription in E. coli. This inhibition can be relieved by adding lactose or isopropyl-β-D-thiogalactopyranoside (IPTG). lac repressor encoded by lacI
   6284..6314    -  promoter       lac promoter: promoter for the E. coli lac operon
   6329..6350    -  protein_bind   CAP binding site: CAP binding activates transcription in the presence of cAMP. E. coli catabolite activator protein
   6363..6455    -  CDS            lacI (fragment): lac repressor; lacI; The lac repressor binds to the lac operator to inhibit transcription in E. coli. This inhibition can be relieved by adding lactose or isopropyl-β-D-thiogalactopyranoside (IPTG).
   6638..7226    -  rep_origin     ori: high-copy-number ColE1/pMB1/pBR322/pUC origin of replication
   7397..8257    -  CDS            AmpR: β-lactamase; bla; confers resistance to ampicillin, carbenicillin, and related antibiotics
   8258..8362    -  promoter       AmpR promoter: bla
   8410..8544    +  polyA_signal   SV40 poly(A) signal: SV40 polyadenylation signal
   8711..329     +  CDS            nef (fragment) (across the origin): NEF_HV1BR - Experimental evidence at protein level: Swiss-Prot protein existence level 1. Extracellular Nef protein targets CD4(+) T-lymphocytes for apoptosis by interacting with CXCR4 surface receptors (PubMed:14990729). From Human immunodeficiency virus type 1 group M subtype B (isolate BRU/LAI) (HIV-1).
>Addgene plasmid #212665 | pLV-hCDC6p-Venus | addgene full sequence | sequence record 420507 | Addgene NGS Result
TGGAAGGGCTAATTCACTCCCAAAGAAGACAAGATATCCTTGATCTGTGGATCTACCACACACAAGGCTA
CTTCCCTGATTAGCAGAACTACACACCAGGGCCAGGGGTCAGATATCCACTGACCTTTGGATGGTGCTAC
AAGCTAGTACCAGTTGAGCCAGATAAGGTAGAAGAGGCCAATAAAGGAGAGAACACCAGCTTGTTACACC
CTGTGAGCCTGCATGGGATGGATGACCCGGAGAGAGAAGTGTTAGAGTGGAGGTTTGACAGCCGCCTAGC
ATTTCATCACGTGGCCCGAGAGCTGCATCCGGAGTACTTCAAGAACTGCTGATATCGAGCTTGCTACAAG
GGACTTTCCGCTGGGGACTTTCCAGGGAGGCGTGGCCTGGGCGGGACTGGGGAGTGGCGAGCCCTCAGAT
CCTGCATATAAGCAGCTGCTTTTTGCCTGTACTGGGTCTCTCTGGTTAGACCAGATCTGAGCCTGGGAGC
TCTCTGGCTAACTAGGGAACCCACTGCTTAAGCCTCAATAAAGCTTGCCTTGAGTGCTTCAAGTAGTGTG
TGCCCGTCTGTTGTGTGACTCTGGTAACTAGAGATCCCTCAGACCCTTTTAGTCAGTGTGGAAAATCTCT
AGCAGTGGCGCCCGAACAGGGACTTGAAAGCGAAAGGGAAACCAGAGGAGCTCTCTCGACGCAGGACTCG
GCTTGCTGAAGCGCGCACGGCAAGAGGCGAGGGGCGGCGACTGGTGAGTACGCCAAAAATTTTGACTAGC
GGAGGCTAGAAGGAGAGAGATGGGTGCGAGAGCGTCAGTATTAAGCGGGGGAGAATTAGATCGCGATGGG
AAAAAATTCGGTTAAGGCCAGGGGGAAAGAAAAAATATAAATTAAAACATATAGTATGGGCAAGCAGGGA
GCTAGAACGATTCGCAGTTAATCCTGGCCTGTTAGAAACATCAGAAGGCTGTAGACAAATACTGGGACAG
CTACAACCATCCCTTCAGACAGGATCAGAAGAACTTAGATCATTATATAATACAGTAGCAACCCTCTATT
GTGTGCATCAAAGGATAGAGATAAAAGACACCAAGGAAGCTTTAGACAAGATAGAGGAAGAGCAAAACAA
AAGTAAGACCACCGCACAGCAAGCGGCCGGCCGCTGATCTTCAGACCTGGAGGAGGAGATATGAGGGACA
ATTGGAGAAGTGAATTATATAAATATAAAGTAGTAAAAATTGAACCATTAGGAGTAGCACCCACCAAGGC
AAAGAGAAGAGTGGTGCAGAGAGAAAAAAGAGCAGTGGGAATAGGAGCTTTGTTCCTTGGGTTCTTGGGA
GCAGCAGGAAGCACTATGGGCGCAGCGTCAATGACGCTGACGGTACAGGCCAGACAATTATTGTCTGGTA
TAGTGCAGCAGCAGAACAATTTGCTGAGGGCTATTGAGGCGCAACAGCATCTGTTGCAACTCACAGTCTG
GGGCATCAAGCAGCTCCAGGCAAGAATCCTGGCTGTGGAAAGATACCTAAAGGATCAACAGCTCCTGGGG
ATTTGGGGTTGCTCTGGAAAACTCATTTGCACCACTGCTGTGCCTTGGAATGCTAGTTGGAGTAATAAAT
CTCTGGAACAGATTTGGAATCACACGACCTGGATGGAGTGGGACAGAGAAATTAACAATTACACAAGCTT
AATACACTCCTTAATTGAAGAATCGCAAAACCAGCAAGAAAAGAATGAACAAGAATTATTGGAATTAGAT
AAATGGGCAAGTTTGTGGAATTGGTTTAACATAACAAATTGGCTGTGGTATATAAAATTATTCATAATGA
TAGTAGGAGGCTTGGTAGGTTTAAGAATAGTTTTTGCTGTACTTTCTATAGTGAATAGAGTTAGGCAGGG
ATATTCACCATTATCGTTTCAGACCCACCTCCCAACCCCGAGGGGACCCGACAGGCCCGAAGGAATAGAA
GAAGAAGGTGGAGAGAGAGACAGAGACAGATCCATTCGATTAGTGAACGGATCTCGACGGTATCGCCTTT
AAAAGAAAAGGGGGGATTGGGGGGTACAGTGCAGGGGAAAGAATAGTAGACATAATAGCAACAGACATAC
AAACTAAAGAATTACAAAAACAAATTACAAAAATTCAAAATTTTCGGGTTTATTACAGGGACAGCAGAGA
TCCAGTTTATCGATACCGGTCAATTCACTGATGATCGTAATATTGTTGCTTCCCTCTTTCTAGGCTTTAT
GGCTCTATTTTGTTTGTTACTGAGGGGTAAAAGATAAATGTTTACCATCACCTAGAATTGGGTTCTGGCC
TCTAAAGGAACCTGAGGCTTAGATGAATTATTGGCTTTGGAAGCTGGCCTTCAAATTACTGCGCTAATTT
ATATTTTTCATTAAAAACTCAGCTTGCCTCTTCTATATAGCTGTCTTCCCTGGCCCTGAAACCCTAGTGT
TTCGCCATAAAAGATTTTAAAATTAAGGGGTCATAATTCCCTCCCCATGATGTGTGGATTAATGGTAAGA
AGATGCACAGAACATAATATTCTTAGGTTGAACGAAATAAAAGTAAAGAGTTGGCTCTGTTTCTCACCTT
TGAAGCACAAATCAAGAGATACTATGATGAAGCATAGTTTTTCTTTATATAGGTGTGTAGAACTTTACCA
TAAAAATCACTAGTTCAGCCATCAGGAGATCTGGATCCTAGGCTCTTCACTGTCACCAAGATGCTGTGAC
CTCTAACCTTGTATAGAAGTTTGCTTTGTACTTTGCGAGGTTGAGCATTAGAGAGGTAAGGAAAGTGCCT
AGCATCATACCTGGCGCACAGAACCCAAAACGGTAGGTATCATGTAGCAGTTCTGAAAATCTAGCCCATC
AGGATGATGCAAATGGGTACTTTAGGCAGTGAGAAGGGGAACCACATCTTGACACTTCCAGTCGAAGGAA
GAGTGCGACTGCGCGGCAGCAAAGACTACGCCTCCCAGCGTGCTTTGCGGCGGGCCGGCCCGCTTTACCC
AGAGTCGCCCTGCCGCAATCGCGCGTCTTTCCACCGAGGCCCCGGATGTAGATTCCCTCCCCCGTTCAGT
GGTCGTGGCCTCACAGCGACTCTAAGACTTGGGGCTCTCTCATTGGCTGTAACTCTTCCACTGGATTGGT
AGCAAAAAAAGAGGCGGTGCCCAAGGCGAAAGGCTCTGTGACTACAGCCAATCAGAATCGAGGCCGGGCT
TTGGCGGGAGGTGGGAACGCTGTGGCCATTCGGATTTGGCGCGAGCGCGGCTGGAGTTTGCTGCTGCCGC
TGTGCAGTTTGTTCAGGGGCTTGTGGTGGTGAGTCCGAGAGGCTGCGTGTGAGAGACGTGAGAAGGATCC
TGCACTGAGGAGGTGGAAAGAAGAGGATTGCTCGAGGAGGCCTGGGGTCTGTGAGGCAGCGGAGCTGGGT
GAAGGCTGCGGGTTCCGGCGAGGCCTGAGGTGAAGTGAAGGGAAAAGAGCTGAGCTTTCGAAACTAGTAA
TTCGAGCGCCACCATGGTGAGCAAGGGCGAGGAGCTGTTCACCGGGGTGGTGCCCATCCTGGTCGAGCTG
GACGGCGACGTAAACGGCCACAAGTTCAGCGTGTCCGGCGAGGGCGAGGGCGATGCCACCTACGGCAAGC
TGACCCTGAAGCTGATCTGCACCACCGGCAAGCTGCCCGTGCCCTGGCCCACCCTCGTGACCACCCTGGG
CTACGGCCTGCAGTGCTTCGCCCGCTACCCCGACCACATGAAGCAGCACGACTTCTTCAAGTCCGCCATG
CCCGAAGGCTACGTCCAGGAGCGCACCATCTTCTTCAAGGACGACGGCAACTACAAGACCCGCGCCGAGG
TGAAGTTCGAGGGCGACACCCTGGTGAACCGCATCGAGCTGAAGGGCATCGACTTCAAGGAGGACGGCAA
CATCCTGGGGCACAAGCTGGAGTACAACTACAACAGCCACAACGTCTATATCACCGCCGACAAGCAGAAG
AACGGCATCAAGGCCAACTTCAAGATCCGCCACAACATCGAGGACGGCGGCGTGCAGCTCGCCGACCACT
ACCAGCAGAACACCCCCATCGGCGACGGCCCCGTGCTGCTGCCCGACAACCACTACCTGAGCTACCAGTC
CGCCCTGAGCAAAGACCCCAACGAGAAGCGCGATCACATGGTCCTGCTGGAGTTCGTGACCGCCGCCGGG
ATCACTCTCGGCATGGACGAGCTGTACAAGGGAAGTGGTGGACCAAAGAAGAAGAGAAAGGTAGGTAGTG
GACATGGCTTCCCGCCGGCAGTGGCAGCACAGGATGATGGCACGCTGCCCATGTCTTGTGCCCAGGAGAG
CGGGATGGACCGTCACCCTGCAGCCTGTGCTTCTGCTAGGATCAATGTGTAGGAATTCTCTAGACCTAGG
GGATCCTGATCACGACTGTGCCTTCTAGTTGCCAGCCATCTGTTGTTTGCCCCTCCCCCGTGCCTTCCTT
GACCCTGGAAGGTGCCACTCCCACTGTCCTTTCCTAATAAAATGAGGAAATTGCATCGCATTGTCTGAGT
AGGTGTCATTCTATTCTGGGGGGTGGGGTGGGGCAGGACAGCAAGGGGGAGGATTGGGAAGACAATAGCA
GGCATGCTGGGGATGCGGTGGGCTCTATGGCTCGAGCCCGGGCGGGGCGCGTCTGGAACAATCAACCTCT
GGATTACAAAATTTGTGAAAGATTGACTGGTATTCTTAACTATGTTGCTCCTTTTACGCTATGTGGATAC
GCTGCTTTAATGCCTTTGTATCATGCTATTGCTTCCCGTATGGCTTTCATTTTCTCCTCCTTGTATAAAT
CCTGGTTGCTGTCTCTTTATGAGGAGTTGTGGCCCGTTGTCAGGCAACGTGGCGTGGTGTGCACTGTGTT
TGCTGACGCAACCCCCACTGGTTGGGGCATTGCCACCACCTGTCAGCTCCTTTCCGGGACTTTCGCTTTC
CCCCTCCCTATTGCCACGGCGGAACTCATCGCCGCCTGCCTTGCCCGCTGCTGGACAGGGGCTCGGCTGT
TGGGCACTGACAATTCCGTGGTGTTGTCGGGGAAGCTGACGTCCTTTCCATGGCTGCTCGCCTGTGTTGC
CACCTGGATTCTGCGCGGGACGTCCTTCTGCTACGTCCCTTCGGCCCTCAATCCAGCGGACCTTCCTTCC
CGCGGCCTGCTGCCGGCTCTGCGGCCTCTTCCGCGTCTTCGCCTTCGCCCTCAGACGAGTCGGATCTCCC
TTTGGGCCGCCTCCCCGCCTGGAATTAATTCTGCAGTCGAGACCTAGAAAAACATGGAGCAATCACAAGT
AGCAATACAGCAGCTACCAATGCTGATTGTGCCTGGCTAGAAGCACAAGAGGAGGAGGAGGTGGGTTTTC
CAGTCACACCTCAGGTACCTTTAAGACCAATGACTTACAAGGCAGCTGTAGATCTTAGCCACTTTTTAAA
AGAAAAGAGGGGACTGGAAGGGCTAATTCACTCCCAACGAAGACAAGATATCCTTGATCTGTGGATCTAC
CACACACAAGGCTACTTCCCTGATTAGCAGAACTACACACCAGGGCCAGGGGTCAGATATCCACTGACCT
TTGGATGGTGCTACAAGCTAGTACCAGTTGAGCCAGATAAGGTAGAAGAGGCCAATAAAGGAGAGAACAC
CAGCTTGTTACACCCTGTGAGCCTGCATGGGATGGATGACCCGGAGAGAGAAGTGTTAGAGTGGAGGTTT
GACAGCCGCCTAGCATTTCATCACGTGGCCCGAGAGCTGCATCCGGAGTACTTCAAGAACTGCTGATATC
GAGCTTGCTACAAGGGACTTTCCGCTGGGGACTTTCCAGGGAGGCGTGGCCTGGGCGGGACTGGGGAGTG
GCGAGCCCTCAGATCCTGCATATAAGCAGCTGCTTTTTGCCTGTACTGGGTCTCTCTGGTTAGACCAGAT
CTGAGCCTGGGAGCTCTCTGGCTAACTAGGGAACCCACTGCTTAAGCCTCAATAAAGCTTGCCTTGAGTG
CTTCAAGTAGTGTGTGCCCGTCTGTTGTGTGACTCTGGTAACTAGAGATCCCTCAGACCCTTTTAGTCAG
TGTGGAAAATCTCTAGCAGTAGTAGTTCATGTCATCTTATTATTCAGTATTTATAACTTGCAAAGAAATG
AATATCAGAGAGTGAGAGGCCTTGACATTGCTAGCGTTTACCGTCGACCTCTAGCTAGAGCTTGGCGTAA
TCATGGTCATAGCTGTTTCCTGTGTGAAATTGTTATCCGCTCACAATTCCACACAACATACGAGCCGGAA
GCATAAAGTGTAAAGCCTGGGGTGCCTAATGAGTGAGCTAACTCACATTAATTGCGTTGCGCTCACTGCC
CGCTTTCCAGTCGGGAAACCTGTCGTGCCAGCTGCATTAATGAATCGGCCAACGCGCGGGGAGAGGCGGT
TTGCGTATTGGGCGCTCTTCCGCTTCCTCGCTCACTGACTCGCTGCGCTCGGTCGTTCGGCTGCGGCGAG
CGGTATCAGCTCACTCAAAGGCGGTAATACGGTTATCCACAGAATCAGGGGATAACGCAGGAAAGAACAT
GTGAGCAAAAGGCCAGCAAAAGGCCAGGAACCGTAAAAAGGCCGCGTTGCTGGCGTTTTTCCATAGGCTC
CGCCCCCCTGACGAGCATCACAAAAATCGACGCTCAAGTCAGAGGTGGCGAAACCCGACAGGACTATAAA
GATACCAGGCGTTTCCCCCTGGAAGCTCCCTCGTGCGCTCTCCTGTTCCGACCCTGCCGCTTACCGGATA
CCTGTCCGCCTTTCTCCCTTCGGGAAGCGTGGCGCTTTCTCATAGCTCACGCTGTAGGTATCTCAGTTCG
GTGTAGGTCGTTCGCTCCAAGCTGGGCTGTGTGCACGAACCCCCCGTTCAGCCCGACCGCTGCGCCTTAT
CCGGTAACTATCGTCTTGAGTCCAACCCGGTAAGACACGACTTATCGCCACTGGCAGCAGCCACTGGTAA
CAGGATTAGCAGAGCGAGGTATGTAGGCGGTGCTACAGAGTTCTTGAAGTGGTGGCCTAACTACGGCTAC
ACTAGAAGAACAGTATTTGGTATCTGCGCTCTGCTGAAGCCAGTTACCTTCGGAAAAAGAGTTGGTAGCT
CTTGATCCGGCAAACAAACCACCGCTGGTAGCGGTGGTTTTTTTGTTTGCAAGCAGCAGATTACGCGCAG
AAAAAAAGGATCTCAAGAAGATCCTTTGATCTTTTCTACGGGGTCTGACGCTCAGTGGAACGAAAACTCA
CGTTAAGGGATTTTGGTCATGAGATTATCAAAAAGGATCTTCACCTAGATCCTTTTAAATTAAAAATGAA
GTTTTAAATCAATCTAAAGTATATATGAGTAAACTTGGTCTGACAGTTACCAATGCTTAATCAGTGAGGC
ACCTATCTCAGCGATCTGTCTATTTCGTTCATCCATAGTTGCCTGACTCCCCGTCGTGTAGATAACTACG
ATACGGGAGGGCTTACCATCTGGCCCCAGTGCTGCAATGATACCGCGAGACCCACGCTCACCGGCTCCAG
ATTTATCAGCAATAAACCAGCCAGCCGGAAGGGCCGAGCGCAGAAGTGGTCCTGCAACTTTATCCGCCTC
CATCCAGTCTATTAATTGTTGCCGGGAAGCTAGAGTAAGTAGTTCGCCAGTTAATAGTTTGCGCAACGTT
GTTGCCATTGCTACAGGCATCGTGGTGTCACGCTCGTCGTTTGGTATGGCTTCATTCAGCTCCGGTTCCC
AACGATCAAGGCGAGTTACATGATCCCCCATGTTGTGCAAAAAAGCGGTTAGCTCCTTCGGTCCTCCGAT
CGTTGTCAGAAGTAAGTTGGCCGCAGTGTTATCACTCATGGTTATGGCAGCACTGCATAATTCTCTTACT
GTCATGCCATCCGTAAGATGCTTTTCTGTGACTGGTGAGTACTCAACCAAGTCATTCTGAGAATAGTGTA
TGCGGCGACCGAGTTGCTCTTGCCCGGCGTCAATACGGGATAATACCGCGCCACATAGCAGAACTTTAAA
AGTGCTCATCATTGGAAAACGTTCTTCGGGGCGAAAACTCTCAAGGATCTTACCGCTGTTGAGATCCAGT
TCGATGTAACCCACTCGTGCACCCAACTGATCTTCAGCATCTTTTACTTTCACCAGCGTTTCTGGGTGAG
CAAAAACAGGAAGGCAAAATGCCGCAAAAAAGGGAATAAGGGCGACACGGAAATGTTGAATACTCATACT
CTTCCTTTTTCAATATTATTGAAGCATTTATCAGGGTTATTGTCTCATGAGCGGATACATATTTGAATGT
ATTTAGAAAAATAAACAAATAGGGGTTCCGCGCACATTTCCCCGAAAAGTGCCACCTGACGTCGACGGAT
CGGGAGATCAACTTGTTTATTGCAGCTTATAATGGTTACAAATAAAGCAATAGCATCACAAATTTCACAA
ATAAAGCATTTTTTTCACTGCATTCTAGTTGTGGTTTGTCCAAACTCATCAATGTATCTTATCATGTCTG
GATCAACTGGATAACTCAAGCTAACCAAAATCATCCCAAACTTCCCACCCCATACCCTATTACCACTGCC
AATTACCTGTGGTTTCATTTACTCTAAACCTGTGATTCCTCTGAATTATTTTCATTTTAAAGAAATTGTA
TTTGTTAAATATGTACTACAAACTTAGTAGT
